Addgene plasmid #124873: pCAD39_mIRG1_4-462_pvp008
Purpose: Expresses mouse CAD (Irg1) in E.coli
Depositing lab: Konrad Buessow. Depositing organization: Helmholtz-Zentrum fuer Infektionsforschung (HZI). Publication: Crystal structure of cis-aconitate decarboxylase reveals the impact of naturally occurring human mutations on itaconate synthesis. Chen F, Lukat P, Iqbal AA, Saile K, Kaever V, van den Heuvel J, Blankenfeldt W, Bussow K, Pessler F. Proc Natl Acad Sci U S A. 2019 Sep 23. pii: 1908770116. doi: 10.1073/pnas.1908770116. PubMed 31548418.
Backbone
  Vector backbone: pCOLADuet-1
  Backbone manufacturer: Novagen
  Backbone size w/o insert (bp): 3519
  Total vector size (bp): 4893
  Modifications to backbone: N-terminal StrepTag and TEV site
  Vector type: Bacterial Expression
Growth in bacteria
  Bacterial resistance: Kanamycin, 50 μg/mL
  Growth temperature: 37°C
  Growth strain: DH5alpha
  Copy number: Low Copy
Gene/Insert
  Gene/Insert name: cis-aconitate decarboxylase (alt names: Irg1; CAD)
  Species: M. musculus (mouse)
  Insert size (bp): 1377
  Mutation: deleted amino acids 1-3 and 463-end.
  GenBank ID: NM_008392
  Entrez Gene: Acod1 (a.k.a. CAD, Irg1)
  Promoter: T7
  Tag / fusion protein: StrepTag and TEV site (N terminal on backbone)
  Cloning method: Gibson Cloning
  Sequencing primers: 5′ TACGACTCACTATAGGGGAATTGTG; 3′ TGCTAGTTATTGCTCAGCGGTGGC
Terms and licenses: Academic/Nonprofit Terms; Industry Terms: Not Available to Industry
How to cite: pCAD39_mIRG1_4-462_pvp008 was a gift from Konrad Buessow (Addgene plasmid # 124873 ; http://n2t.net/addgene:124873 ; RRID:Addgene_124873)
