[The description below was written by a language model from this plasmid's Addgene catalogue record and the feature table of its GenBank file.]
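Description:
pCAD39_mIRG1_4-462_pvp008 is a bacterial expression plasmid of about 4.9 kb, built on a modified pCOLADuet-1 backbone for producing mouse cis-aconitate decarboxylase (CAD, also called Irg1; gene Acod1) in E. coli. It replicates from the ColA origin at low copy number. This origin is compatible with other common origin classes, so the plasmid can coexist with additional plasmids in the same cell. Selection is by kanamycin, through an aminoglycoside phosphotransferase gene driven by the AmpR (bla) promoter. The plasmid also carries lacI under its own promoter, which supplies the lac repressor.

The 1377 bp insert, introduced by Gibson cloning, encodes residues 4–462 of the mouse protein; the first three amino acids and everything after residue 462 are deleted. Transcription runs from a T7 promoter followed directly by a lac operator and ends at a T7 terminator. Expression therefore needs a host that supplies T7 RNA polymerase, and it is held off by the lac repressor until induced with IPTG or lactose. The backbone was modified to add an N-terminal Strep-Tag II followed by a TEV protease site. This allows affinity purification on Strep-Tactin and subsequent removal of the tag. The CAD coding region is not annotated in the feature table, but it fits the gap between the TEV site and a downstream S-Tag sequence. That S-Tag is a leftover from the Duet backbone, and the record does not say whether it is translated as part of the product. The associated publication reports the crystal structure of cis-aconitate decarboxylase and the effects of mutations on itaconate synthesis, which suggests use for making recombinant enzyme for structural and biochemical work.
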