LOCUS       Exported 4896 bp ds-DNA circular SYN 12-MAY-2021
DEFINITION  Expresses mouse CAD (Irg1) in E.coli.
ACCESSION   .
VERSION     .
KEYWORDS    pCAD39_mIRG1_4-462_pvp008
SOURCE      synthetic DNA construct
  ORGANISM  synthetic DNA construct
REFERENCE   1 (bases 1 to 4896)
  AUTHORS   Chen F, Lukat P, Iqbal AA, Saile K, Kaever V, van den Heuvel J,
            Blankenfeldt W, Bussow K, Pessler F
  TITLE     Crystal structure of cis-aconitate decarboxylase reveals the impact
            of naturally occurring human mutations on itaconate synthesis.
  JOURNAL   Proc Natl Acad Sci U S A. 2019 Sep 23. pii: 1908770116. doi:
            10.1073/pnas.1908770116.
  PUBMED    31548418
REFERENCE   2 (bases 1 to 4896)
  AUTHORS   .
  TITLE     Direct Submission
  JOURNAL   Exported May 12, 2021 from SnapGene Server 1.1.58
            http://www.snapgene.com
FEATURES             Location/Qualifiers
     source          1..4896
                     /organism="synthetic DNA construct"
                     /mol_type="other DNA"
     primer_bind     86..105
                     /label=T7
                     /note="T7 promoter, forward primer"
     promoter        86..104
                     /label=T7 promoter
                     /note="promoter for bacteriophage T7 RNA polymerase"
     protein_bind    105..129
                     /label=lac operator
                     /bound_moiety="lac repressor encoded by lacI"
                     /note="The lac repressor binds to the lac operator to
                     inhibit transcription in E. coli. This inhibition can be
                     relieved by adding lactose or
                     isopropyl-beta-D-thiogalactopyranoside (IPTG)."
     CDS             182..205
                     /codon_start=1
                     /product="peptide that binds Strep-Tactin(R), an engineered
                     form of streptavidin"
                     /label=Strep-Tag II
                     /translation="WSHPQFEK"
     CDS             212..232
                     /codon_start=1
                     /product="tobacco etch virus (TEV) protease recognition and
                     cleavage site"
                     /label=TEV site
                     /translation="ENLYFQG"
     CDS             1645..1689
                     /codon_start=1
                     /product="affinity and epitope tag derived from pancreatic
                     ribonuclease A"
                     /label=S-Tag
                     /translation="KETAAAKFERQHMDS"
     primer_bind     complement(1727..1745)
                     /label=T7 Term
                     /note="T7 terminator, reverse primer"
     terminator      1741..1788
                     /label=T7 terminator
                     /note="transcription terminator for bacteriophage T7 RNA
                     polymerase"
     CDS             complement(2018..2833)
                     /codon_start=1
                     /gene="aph(3')-Ia"
                     /product="aminoglycoside phosphotransferase"
                     /label=KanR
                     /note="confers resistance to kanamycin in bacteria or G418
                     (Geneticin(R)) in eukaryotes"
                     /translation="MSHIQRETSCSRPRLNSNMDADLYGYKWARDNVGQSGATIYRLYG
                     KPDAPELFLKHGKGSVANDVTDEMVRLNWLTEFMPLPTIKHFIRTPDDAWLLTTAIPGK
                     TAFQVLEEYPDSGENIVDALAVFLRRLHSIPVCNCPFNSDRVFRLAQAQSRMNNGLVDA
                     SDFDDERNGWPVEQVWKEMHKLLPFSPDSVVTHGDFSLDNLIFDEGKLIGCIDVGRVGI
                     ADRYQDLAILWNCLGEFSPSLQKRLFQKYGIDNPDMNKLQFHLMLDEFF"
     primer_bind     2741..2760
                     /label=Kan-R
                     /note="Kanamycin resistance gene, reverse primer"
     promoter        complement(2834..2925)
                     /gene="bla"
                     /label=AmpR promoter
     rep_origin      complement(2943..3578)
                     /direction=LEFT
                     /label=ColA ori
                     /note="Plasmids containing the ColA origin of replication
                     can be propagated in E. coli cells that contain additional
                     plasmids with compatible origins."
     primer_bind     complement(3088..3107)
                     /label=pBR322ori-F
                     /note="pBR322 origin, forward primer"
     CDS             complement(3776..4858)
                     /codon_start=1
                     /gene="lacI"
                     /product="lac repressor"
                     /label=lacI
                     /note="The lac repressor binds to the lac operator to
                     inhibit transcription in E. coli. This inhibition can be
                     relieved by adding lactose or
                     isopropyl-beta-D-thiogalactopyranoside (IPTG)."
                     /translation="MKPVTLYDVAEYAGVSYQTVSRVVNQASHVSAKTREKVEAAMAEL
                     NYIPNRVAQQLAGKQSLLIGVATSSLALHAPSQIVAAIKSRADQLGASVVVSMVERSGV
                     EACKAAVHNLLAQRVSGLIINYPLDDQDAIAVEAACTNVPALFLDVSDQTPINSIIFSH
                     EDGTRLGVEHLVALGHQQIALLAGPLSSVSARLRLAGWHKYLTRNQIQPIAEREGDWSA
                     MSGFQQTMQMLNEGIVPTAMLVANDQMALGAMRAITESGLRVGADISVVGYDDTEDSSC
                     YIPPLTTIKQDFRLLGQTSVDRLLQLSQGQAVKGNQLLPVSLVKRKTTLAPNTQTASPR
                     ALADSLMQLARQVSRLESGQ"
     primer_bind     4820..4839
                     /label=LacI-R
                     /note="LacI, reverse primer"
     promoter        complement(4859..40)
                     /gene="lacI"
                     /label=lacI promoter
ORIGIN
        1 atgccatacc gcgaaaggtt ttgcgccatt cgatggtgtc cgggatctcg acgctctccc
       61 ttatgcgact cctgcattag gaaattaata cgactcacta taggggaatt gtgagcggat
      121 aacaattccc ctgtagaaat aattttgttt aactttaata aggagatata ccatggctag
      181 ctggagccac ccgcagttcg aaaaagtcga cgagaacctc tacttccagg gaggcggccg
      241 caagtctgtc acagagagct ttgctggtat gattcacggc ttgaaagtga accacctgac
      301 agatggtatc attcggagga gcaagaggat gatcctggat tctctgggcg ttggcttcct
      361 ggggacaggc acagaagtgt tccataaagt cacccaatat agtaaaatct acagttccaa
      421 cacctccagc actgtttggg gtcgaccaga cttcaggctc ccaccgacat atgctgcttt
      481 tgttaatggt gttgctgttc actccatgga ttttgatgac acatggcacc ctgccaccca
      541 cccttctggg gctgtcctac ctgtcctcac agctctatcg gaagccctgc ctcagactcc
      601 caagttttct ggcctcgacc tgctgctggc gttcaacgtt ggtattgaag tacagggacg
      661 attaatgcac ttctccaagg aagccaaaga cataccaaag agattccacc ctccctctgt
      721 ggtggggact ctgggaagtg ctgctgctgc gtccaagttt ctggggctca gcttgacaaa
      781 gtgccgcgag gcattggcta ttgctgtttc ccacgcaggg gcacccatag cgaacgctgc
      841 cactcagact aagccccttc atattggcaa tgcagccaag catgggatgg aagccacgtt
      901 tctggcaatg ctgggcctcc aaggaaacaa acagatcttg gacctggggt cagggttcgg
      961 tgccttctat gccaactact cccccgaaga ccttccaagc ctggattctc acatctggct
     1021 gttggaccag caggatgtgg cctttaagag cttcccggca catctggcta cccactgggt
     1081 ggcagatgca gctgcagccg tgagaaagca ccttgtgaca ccagaaagag ccctgttccc
     1141 tgctgaccac atcgagagaa tcgtgctcag gatccctgac gtccagtacg taaacaggcc
     1201 cttcccggac tcagagcatg aagcccgtca ttctttccag tatgtggcct gtgcctcgct
     1261 gctcgacggt agcatcactg tcccatcctt ccacagccag caggtcaata ggcctcaggt
     1321 gagagagttg ctcaagaagg tgaagctgga gcatcctcct gacaacccgc caagcttcga
     1381 cacgctatac tgtgaaataa gcatcactct aaaggacggg accactttca ccgagcgctc
     1441 tgacaccttc tatggtcact ggaggaaacc actgagccag gaagatctgc gcaacaagtt
     1501 ccgagccaat gcctcaaaga tgctatgcag ggacacggtg gaaagcctta taacggtagt
     1561 agaaaagcta gaagacctag aagactgctc tgtgctaacc agacttctga aaggaccctg
     1621 aagcttgcat gcctcgagtc tggtaaagaa accgctgctg cgaaatttga acgccagcac
     1681 atggactcgt ctactagcgc agcttaatta acctaggctg ctgccaccgc tgagcaataa
     1741 ctagcataac cccttggggc ctctaaacgg gtcttgaggg gttttttgct gaaacctcag
     1801 gcatttgaga agcacacggt cacactgctt ccggtagtca ataaaccggt aaaccagcaa
     1861 tagacataag cggctattta acgaccctgc cctgaaccga cgacaagctg acgaccgggt
     1921 ctccgcaagt ggcacttttc ggggaaatgt gcgcggaacc cctatttgtt tatttttcta
     1981 aatacattca aatatgtatc cgctcatgaa ttaattctta gaaaaactca tcgagcatca
     2041 aatgaaactg caatttattc atatcaggat tatcaatacc atatttttga aaaagccgtt
     2101 tctgtaatga aggagaaaac tcaccgaggc agttccatag gatggcaaga tcctggtatc
     2161 ggtctgcgat tccgactcgt ccaacatcaa tacaacctat taatttcccc tcgtcaaaaa
     2221 taaggttatc aagtgagaaa tcaccatgag tgacgactga atccggtgag aatggcaaaa
     2281 gtttatgcat ttctttccag acttgttcaa caggccagcc attacgctcg tcatcaaaat
     2341 cactcgcatc aaccaaaccg ttattcattc gtgattgcgc ctgagcgaga cgaaatacgc
     2401 ggtcgctgtt aaaaggacaa ttacaaacag gaatcgaatg caaccggcgc aggaacactg
     2461 ccagcgcatc aacaatattt tcacctgaat caggatattc ttctaatacc tggaatgctg
     2521 ttttcccggg gatcgcagtg gtgagtaacc atgcatcatc aggagtacgg ataaaatgct
     2581 tgatggtcgg aagaggcata aattccgtca gccagtttag tctgaccatc tcatctgtaa
     2641 catcattggc aacgctacct ttgccatgtt tcagaaacaa ctctggcgca tcgggcttcc
     2701 catacaatcg atagattgtc gcacctgatt gcccgacatt atcgcgagcc catttatacc
     2761 catataaatc agcatccatg ttggaattta atcgcggcct agagcaagac gtttcccgtt
     2821 gaatatggct catactcttc ctttttcaat attattgaag catttatcag ggttattgtc
     2881 tcatgagcgg atacatattt gaatgtattt agaaaaataa acaaataggc atgctagcgc
     2941 agaaacgtcc tagaagatgc caggaggata cttagcagag agacaataag gccggagcga
     3001 agccgttttt ccataggctc cgcccccctg acgaacatca cgaaatctga cgctcaaatc
     3061 agtggtggcg aaacccgaca ggactataaa gataccaggc gtttccccct gatggctccc
     3121 tcttgcgctc tcctgttccc gtcctgcggc gtccgtgttg tggtggaggc tttacccaaa
     3181 tcaccacgtc ccgttccgtg tagacagttc gctccaagct gggctgtgtg caagaacccc
     3241 ccgttcagcc cgactgctgc gccttatccg gtaactatca tcttgagtcc aacccggaaa
     3301 gacacgacaa aacgccactg gcagcagcca ttggtaactg agaattagtg gatttagata
     3361 tcgagagtct tgaagtggtg gcctaacaga ggctacactg aaaggacagt atttggtatc
     3421 tgcgctccac taaagccagt taccaggtta agcagttccc caactgactt aaccttcgat
     3481 caaaccgcct ccccaggcgg ttttttcgtt tacagagcag gagattacga cgatcgtaaa
     3541 aggatctcaa gaagatcctt tacggattcc cgacaccatc actctagatt tcagtgcaat
     3601 ttatctcttc aaatgtagca cctgaagtca gccccatacg atataagttg taattctcat
     3661 gttagtcatg ccccgcgccc accggaagga gctgactggg ttgaaggctc tcaagggcat
     3721 cggtcgagat cccggtgcct aatgagtgag ctaacttaca ttaattgcgt tgcgctcact
     3781 gcccgctttc cagtcgggaa acctgtcgtg ccagctgcat taatgaatcg gccaacgcgc
     3841 ggggagaggc ggtttgcgta ttgggcgcca gggtggtttt tcttttcacc agtgagacgg
     3901 gcaacagctg attgcccttc accgcctggc cctgagagag ttgcagcaag cggtccacgc
     3961 tggtttgccc cagcaggcga aaatcctgtt tgatggtggt taacggcggg atataacatg
     4021 agctgtcttc ggtatcgtcg tatcccacta ccgagatgtc cgcaccaacg cgcagcccgg
     4081 actcggtaat ggcgcgcatt gcgcccagcg ccatctgatc gttggcaacc agcatcgcag
     4141 tgggaacgat gccctcattc agcatttgca tggtttgttg aaaaccggac atggcactcc
     4201 agtcgccttc ccgttccgct atcggctgaa tttgattgcg agtgagatat ttatgccagc
     4261 cagccagacg cagacgcgcc gagacagaac ttaatgggcc cgctaacagc gcgatttgct
     4321 ggtgacccaa tgcgaccaga tgctccacgc ccagtcgcgt accgtcttca tgggagaaaa
     4381 taatactgtt gatgggtgtc tggtcagaga catcaagaaa taacgccgga acattagtgc
     4441 aggcagcttc cacagcaatg gcatcctggt catccagcgg atagttaatg atcagcccac
     4501 tgacgcgttg cgcgagaaga ttgtgcaccg ccgctttaca ggcttcgacg ccgcttcgtt
     4561 ctaccatcga caccaccacg ctggcaccca gttgatcggc gcgagattta atcgccgcga
     4621 caatttgcga cggcgcgtgc agggccagac tggaggtggc aacgccaatc agcaacgact
     4681 gtttgcccgc cagttgttgt gccacgcggt tgggaatgta attcagctcc gccatcgccg
     4741 cttccacttt ttcccgcgtt ttcgcagaaa cgtggctggc ctggttcacc acgcgggaaa
     4801 cggtctgata agagacaccg gcatactctg cgacatcgta taacgttact ggtttcacat
     4861 tcaccaccct gaattgactc tcttccgggc gctatc
//
